>Addgene plasmid #40780 | BBa_J72110-BBa_J72103 | depositor full sequence | sequence record 53663 | BBa_J72110-BBa_J72103 sequence 7931 bps
GAATTCATGAGATCTCTATGCTACTCCATCGAGCCGTCAATTGTCTGATTCGTTACCAATTATGACAACT
TGACGGCTACATCATTCACTTTTTCTTCACAACCGGCACGGAACTCGCTCGGGCTGGCCCCGGTGCATTT
TTTAAATACCCGCGAGAAATAGAGTTGATCGTCAAAACCAACATTGCGACCGACGGTGGCGATAGGCATC
CGGGTGGTGCTCAAAAGCAGCTTCGCCTGGCTGATACGTTGGTCCTCGCGCCAGCTTAAGACGCTAATCC
CTAACTGCTGGCGGAAAAGATGTGACAGACGCGACGGCGACAAGCAAACATGCTGTGCGACGCTGGCGAT
ATCAAAATTGCTGTCTGCCAGGTGATCGCTGATGTACTGACAAGCCTCGCGTACCCGATTATCCATCGGT
GGATGGAGCGACTCGTTAATCGCTTCCATGCGCCGCAGTAACAATTGCTCAAGCAGATTTATCGCCAGCA
GCTCCGAATAGCGCCCTTCCCCTTGCCCGGCGTTAATGATTTGCCCAAACAGGTCGCTGAAATGCGGCTG
GTGCGCTTCATCCGGGCGAAAGAACCCCGTATTGGCAAATATTGACGGCCAGTTAAGCCATTCATGCCAG
TAGGCGCGCGGACGAAAGTAAACCCACTGGTGATACCATTCGCGAGCCTCCGGATGACGACCGTAGTGAT
GAATCTCTCCTGGCGGGAACAGCAAAATATCACCCGGTCGGCAAACAAATTCTCGTCCCTGATTTTTCAC
CACCCCCTGACCGCGAATGGTGAGATTGAGAATATAACCTTTCATTCCCAGCGGTCGGTCGATAAAAAAA
TCGAGATAACCGTTGGCCTCAATCGGCGTTAAACCCGCCACCAGATGGGCATTAAACGAGTATCCCGGCA
GCAGGGGATCATTTTGCGCTTCAGCCATACTTTTCATACTCCCGCCATTCAGAGAAGAAACCAATTGTCC
ATATTGCATCAGACATTGCCGTCACTGCGTCTTTTACTGGCTCTTCTCGCTAACCAAACCGGTAACCCCG
CTTATTAAAAGCATTCTGTAACAAAGCGGGACCAAAGCCATGACAAAAACGCGTAACAAAAGTGTCTATA
ATCACGGCAGAAAAGTCCACATTGATTATTTGCACGGCGTCACACTTTGCTATGCCATAGCATTTTTATC
CATAAGATTAGCGGATCTTACCTGACGCTTTTTATCGCAACTCTCTACTGTTTCTCCATACCCGGATCTT
ACAGTGAGGCATAATTATGGCTTTCATTCCACCAACCATCGACGACGTTAGACATTGCTCTAACGCTTTA
TCTGTAGACCCCGCCGAAACCGACGCTGCCCGCGCCATTGCTGAACACTACTCAAAGATATCCAATCAGG
AGTACCGCATCACCCAAGACGACCTGGATGATCTCACTGACACAATCGAATATCTCATGGCCACTAACCA
GCCAGACTCACAATAAGGATCTCCAGGCATCAAATAAAACGAAAGGCTCAGTCGAAAGACTGGGCCTTTC
GTTTTATCTGTTGTTTGTCGGTGAACGCTCTCTACTAGAGTCACACTGGCTCACCTTCGGGTGGGCCTTT
CTGCGTTTATAGGATCTCTAATAGGCTATGTACGCGTATCAACAAATGAACAAAACACTGCTTTACAACG
AAACGCTCTTGAAAGCGCAGGATGTGAGCTAATTTTTGAGGACAAGGCGAGCGGCAAAAAGGCTGAGCGC
CCTGGGTTAAAAAAGGTACTCCGTAACTTTCCAGAGGTGATACCCTGGTCGTATGGAAGTTAGACCGTCT
TGGGCGCAGCATGCGTCACTTAGTTGTGCTGGTGGAAGAGCTGCGTGACAGAGGCATTAACTTCCGGAGT
CTCACTGACTCCATCGACACCAGTACACCAATGGGGCGCTTTTTCTTTCACGTAATGGGGGCGCTGGCAG
AAATGGAACGTGAGCTTATCGTTGAACGTACACGCGCTGGACTTGATGCAGCTCGCGCAGAAGGTCGTAT
AGGTGGGCGTCGGCCTAAATACCAAGAAGAAACATGGCAGCAAATGCGGCGATTGCTGGAGAAGGGCATC
CCCCGTAAGCAGGTTGCAATCATCTATGATGTGGCTGTTTCCACGCTTTATAAGAAGTTTCCGGCGTCAT
CATTTCAATCCTAAACCTTGGTTTAAGAGAACTCGGGGATCTTAAAGCGATTTTACTTTTTCTGGCTATG
AATTGGCCTGCTTTGTAACACACTCCGGTCTATCCCGTAGCGCCGGGCATATCCTGTCGCAATGTGCAAA
TCTCGCGGCAACAACCAGTGAATACTTCATTCACAAGCCTCACCGCCTGATCGCGGCAGAAACTGGTTAT
AGCCAATCAACCGTCGTTCGTGCATTCCGTGAAGCTGTAAACAAAGGTATTCTGTCTGTAGAGATTGTTA
TCGGCGATCACCGTGAACGTCGCGCTAACCTGTACCGGTTTACACCATCCTTTTTGGCCTTCGCACAACA
AGCCAAAAATGCGCTGATAGAAAGCAAATTAAAGATTTCGTCAGCGGCAACCAAGGTTAAAGCTGTTCTC
GCTAAGACATTGGCTTTATTTAATTTTTTATCCACACCCCCATGTCAAAATGATACCCCCTCCCCCTGTC
AGGATGACGTGGCAATAAAGAATAAGAAGTCACAAGTTAAAAAAACAAAAAGATCAGTTTCCGGCGGTGC
CGGAACAACCAGCCTCAAAAAATTGACTTCATGGATCGCTAAGGCAAAAGCAAAGGCTGACAATCTGCGG
TTATCCAAAAAACGCACTCAAAAACATGAGTTCAAGCAGAAAGTAGAGGCGGCTGCGCGGAAATATGCTT
ACCTGAAAAACAAGCGTTCGCCTGATATTGGCGGGATATCAAACTTCGATAACCTACCGCATTGCATGAC
GGTAAACGAAGCTCTTAATGCGGTTTTAGCCAAAAATAAAGATAACGAACAATGGGGTATACCGGCAGGA
TTCAGAGGGTAAGGATCTGAATCTGGTGTGTTAACCGATTCTACGAGTAGTCATTTGTTCATTGAGTAGG
AATATTGTTGGGATCTCGAAAGGAAGCATAAGTGACCTGGGACGATCACAAGAAGAATTTTGCTCGCCTG
GCGCGAGATGGTGGTTACACCATCGCACAGTATGCCGCCGAGTTTAATCTTAACCCTAATACCGCACGTC
GTTATCTCCGTGCCTTCAAAGAAGACACCAGGACTACGGACAGCCGCAAGCCAAATAAGCCAGTCAGGAA
GCCACTAAAAAGCATGATCATTGATCACTCTAATGATCAACATGCAGGTGATCACATTGCGGCTGAAATA
GCGGAAAAACAAAGAGTTAATGCCGTTGTCAGTGCCGCAGTCGAGAATGCGAAGCGCCAAAATAAGCGCA
TAAATGATCGTTCAGATGATCATGACGTGATCACCCGCGCCCACCGGACCTTACGTGATCGCCTGGAACG
CGACACCCTGGATGATGATGGTGAACGCTTTGAGTTCGAAGTTGGCGATTACCTGATAGATAACGTTGAA
GCGCGGAAGGCCGCGCGCGCTATGTTGCGTCGGTCCGGGGCCGATGTTCTGGAAACCACTCTTCTGGAAA
AGTCTCTTTCTCATCTCCTTATGCTGGAGAACGCCAGGGATACGTGTATTCGCCTGGTGCAGGAAATGCG
CGATCAGCAAAAAGACGATGATGAAGGTACTCCGCCTGAATACCGTATCGCGAGCATGCTAAACAGCTGT
TCCGCGCAGATAAGCAGCCTGATCAACACCATTTACAGCATCCGGAATAACTATCGAAAAGAAAGCCGGG
AGGCGGAAAAGCACGCTTTATCTATGGGGCAAGCTGGCATTGTTAAGCTGGCATACGAACGAAAGCGTGA
AAATAACTGGTCAGTGCTGGAAGCGGCTGAGTTCATCGAGGCGCATGGAGGAAAAGTGCCGCCCCTGATG
CTGGAGCAAATCAAAGCCGATCTGCGTGCTCCTAAGACCAATACCGATGATGAGGAAAACCAAACAGCAT
CTGGCGCTCCATCACTTGAGGATCTGGATAAAATCGCGCGAGAACGGGCCGCCAGCCGCCGCGCTGATGC
CGCATTGTGGATTGAGCATCGTAGAGAAGAAATTGCCGATATCGTCGATACAGGTGGTTATGGTGATGTC
GATGCGGAAGGCATATCAAACGAAGCATGGCTTGAACAGGATCTGGACGAAGACGAGGAGGAAGACGAAG
AAGTTACCCGCAAACTGTACGGGGATGATGATTAAGGATCTGAGCGATTGCTGGCCTAGATGAATGACTG
TCCACGACAGAACCCGGCTTATCGGTCAGTTTCACCTGATTTACGTAAAAACCCGCTTCGGCGGGTTTTT
GCTTTTGGAGGGGCGGAAAGATGAATGACTGTCCACGACGCTATACCCAAAAGAAAGCGGCTTATCGGTC
AGTTTCACCTGGTTTACGTAAAAACCCGCTTCGGCGGGTTTTTGCTTTTGGAGGGGCAGAAAGATGAATG
ACTGTCCACGACACTATACCCAAAAGAAAGCGGCTTATCGGTCAGTTTCACCTGTTTTACGTAAAAACCC
GCTTCGGCGGGTTTTTACTTTTGGAGGGGCAGAAAGATGAATGACTGTCCACGACACTATACCCAAAAGA
AAGCGGCTTATCGGTCAGTTTTACCTGATGTACGTAATAAACCGTTCGGATCCTAACTCGACGTGCAGGC
TTCCTCGCTCACTGACTCGCTGCGCTCGGTCGTTCGGCTGCGGCGAGCGGTATCAGCTCACTCAAAGGCG
GTAATCAATTCGACCCAGCTTTCTTGTACAAAGTGGTTGATCCTTACAGATCCCGGTTATCCACAGAATC
AGGGGAGGCCTTAGAAATATTTTATCTGATTAATAAGATGATCTTCTTGAGATCGTTTTGGTCTGCGCGT
AATCTCTTGCTCTGAAAACGAAAAAACCGCCTTGCAGGGCGGTTTTTCGAAGGTTCTCTGAGCTACCAAC
TCTTTGAACCGAGGTAACTGGCTTGGAGGAGCGCAGTCACCAAAACTTGTCCTTTCAGTTTAGCCTTAAC
CGGCGCATGACTTCAAGACTAACTCCTCTAAATCAATTACCAGTGGCTGCTGCCAGTGGTGCTTTTGCAT
GTCTTTCCGGGTTGGACTCAAGACGATAGTTACCGGATAAGGCGCAGCGGTCGGACTGAACGGGGGGTTC
GTGCATACAGTCCAGCTTGGAGCGAACTGCCTACCCGGAACTGAGTGTCAGGCGTGGAATGAGACAAACG
CGGCCATAACAGCGGAATGACACCGGTAAACCGAAAGGCAGGAACAGGAGAGCGCACGAGGGAGCCGCCA
GGGGGAAACGCCTGGTATCTTTATAGTCCTGTCGGGTTTCGCCACCACTGATTTGAGCGTCAGATTTCGT
GATGCTTGTCAGGGGGGCGGAGCCTATGGAAAAACGGCTTTGCCGCGGCCCTCTCACTTCCCTGTTAAGT
ATCTTCCTGGCATCTTCCAGGAAATCTCCGCCCCGTTCGTAAGCCATTTCCGCTCGCCGCAGTCGAACGA
CCGAGCGTAGCGAGTCAGTGAGCGAGGAAGCGGAATATATCCTGTATCACATATTCTGCTGACGCACCGG
TGCAGCCTTTTTTCTCCTGCCACATGAAGCACTTCACTGACACCCTCATCAGTGCCAACATAGTAAGCCA
GTATACACTCCGCTAGCGCTGATGTCCGGCGGTGCGCATGCCGTTAAGGGATTTTGGTCATGAACTAGCT
TGATCGGGCACGTAAGAGGTTCCAACTTTCACCATAATGAAATAAGATCACTACCGGGCGTATTTTTTGA
GTTATCGAGATTTTCAGGAGCTAAGGAAGCTAAAATGGAGAAAAAAATCACTGGATATACCACCGTTGAT
ATATCCCAATGGCATCGTAAAGAACATTTTGAGGCATTTCAGTCAGTTGCTCAATGTACCTATAACCAGA
CCGTTCAGCTGGATATTACGGCCTTTTTAAAGACCGTAAAGAAAAATAAGCACAAGTTTTATCCGGCCTT
TATTCACATTCTTGCCCGCCTGATGAATGCTCATCCGGAATTTCGTATGGCAATGAAAGACGGTGAGCTG
GTGATATGGGATAGTGTTCACCCTTGTTACACCGTTTTCCATGAGCAAACTGAAACGTTTTCATCGCTCT
GGAGTGAATACCACGACGATTTCCGGCAGTTTCTACACATATATTCGCAAGATGTGGCGTGTTACGGTGA
AAACCTGGCCTATTTCCCTAAAGGGTTTATTGAGAATATGTTTTTCGTCTCAGCCAATCCCTGGGTGAGT
TTCACCAGTTTTGATTTAAACGTGGCCAATATGGACAACTTCTTCGCCCCCGTTTTCACCATGGGCAAAT
ATTATACGCAAGGCGACAAGGTGCTGATGCCGCTGGCGATTCAGGTTCATCATGCCGTTTGTGATGGCTT
CCATGTCGGCAGAATGCTTAATGAATTACAACAGTACTGCGATGAGTGGCAGGGCGGGGCGTAATTTGAT
ATCGAGCTCGCTTGGACTCCTGTTGATAGATCCAGTAATGACCTCAGAACTCCATCTGGATTTGTTCAGA
ACGCTCGGTTGCCGCCGGGCGTTTTTTATTGGTGAGAATCCAAGCCTGCAGATAACTTCGTATAGCATAC
ATTATACGAAGTTATCTCGAGGACGTCAGGTGGCACTTTTCGGGGAAATGTGCGCGGAACCCCTATTTGT
TTATTTTTCTAAATACATTCAAATATGTATCCGCTCATGAGACAATAACCCTGATAAATGCTTCAATAAT
ATTGAAAAAGGAAGAGTATGAGTATTCAACATTTCCGTGTCGCCCTTATTCCCTTTTTTGCGGCATTTTG
CCTTCCTGTTTTTGCTCACCCAGAAACGCTGGTGAAAGTAAAAGATGCTGAAGATCAGTTGGGTGCACGA
GTGGGTTACATCGAACTGGATCTCAACAGCGGTAAGATCCTTGAGAGTTTTCGCCCCGAAGAACGTTTTC
CAATGATGAGCACTTTTAAAGTTCTGCTATGTGGCGCGGTATTATCCCGTATTGACGCCGGGCAAGAGCA
ACTCGGTCGCCGCATACACTATTCTCAGAATGACTTGGTTGAGTACTCACCAGTCACAGAAAAGCATCTT
ACGGATGGCATGACAGTAAGAGAATTATGCAGTGCTGCCATAACCATGAGTGATAACACTGCGGCCAACT
TACTTCTGACAACGATCGGAGGACCGAAGGAGCTAACCGCTTTTTTGCACAACATGGGGGATCATGTAAC
TCGCCTTGATCGTTGGGAACCGGAGCTGAATGAAGCCATACCAAACGACGAGCGTGACACCACGATGCCT
GTAGCAATGGCAACAACGTTGCGCAAACTATTAACTGGCGAACTACTTACTCTAGCTTCCCGGCAACAAT
TAATAGACTGGATGGAGGCGGATAAAGTTGCAGGACCACTTCTGCGCTCGGCCCTTCCGGCTGGCTGGTT
TATTGCTGATAAATCTGGAGCCGGTGAGCGTGGGTCTCGCGGTATCATTGCAGCACTGGGGCCAGATGGT
AAGCCCTCCCGTATCGTAGTTATCTACACGACGGGGAGTCAGGCAACTATGGATGAACGAAATAGACAGA
TCGCTGAGATAGGTGCCTCACTGATTAAGCATTGGTAACTGTCAGACCAAGTTTACTCATATATACTTTA
GATTGATTTAAAACTTCATTTTTAATTTAAAAGGATCTAGGTGAAGATCCTTGAATTGCCATTATCAACA
AGTTTGTACAAAAAAGCAGGCTCCGAATTGGTATCACGAGGCAGAATTTCAGATAAAAAAAATCCTTAGC
TTTCGCTAAGGATGATTTCTG
Features (pLannotate 1.2.2; 20 found; start..end, strand, type, name):
     60..938     -  CDS            araC: L-arabinose regulatory protein; araC
    965..1249    +  promoter       araBAD promoter: araBAD; promoter of the L-arabinose operon of E. coli; the araC regulatory gene is transcribed in the opposite direction (Guzman et al., 1995)
   1501..1572    +  terminator     rrnB T1 terminator: transcription terminator T1 from the E. coli rrnB gene
   1588..1615    +  terminator     T7Te terminator: phage T7 early transcription terminator
   1750..2166    +  CDS            gin (fragment): GIN_BPMU - Experimental evidence at protein level: Swiss-Prot protein existence level 1. Performs inversion of a viral 3 kp segment (G-segment) that encodes two alternate pairs of tail fiber proteins thereby modifying the host specificity of the virus. Binds as a dimer to the viral gix sites which are 34-bp palindromic sequences that flank the invertible G-segment. Catalyzes site-specific recombination in the presence of the host factor Fis. Gin dimers bound to each of the gix sites and host factor Fis bound to the enhancer come together to form the synaptic complex. Each Gin monomer introduce
   2216..3019    +  CDS            repL: REPL_BPP1 - Protein predicted: Swiss-Prot protein existence level 4. Essential for L-replicon function. Necessary for initiation of DNA replication from the L-replicon at oriL (Probable). From Escherichia phage P1 (Bacteriophage P1).
   3115..4302    +  CDS            pacA: PACA_BPP1 - Protein inferred from homology: Swiss-Prot protein existence level 3. Necessary for recognition and cleavage of the phage packaging site (pac), together with the pacB protein. Both are probably the two major subunits of the phage PACase. From Escherichia phage P1 (Bacteriophage P1).
   4843..4867    -  protein_bind   attB2: mutant version of attB; recombination site for the Gateway® BP reaction BP Clonase™
   4884..4906    -  rep_origin     RSF ori (fragment): Plasmids containing the RSF 1030 origin of replication can be propagated in E. coli cells that contain additional plasmids with compatible origins.
   4947..5492    +  rep_origin     p15A ori: Plasmids containing the medium-copy-number p15A origin of replication can be propagated in E. coli cells that contain a second plasmid with the ColE1 origin.
   5580..5635    +  rep_origin     RSF ori (fragment): Plasmids containing the RSF 1030 origin of replication can be propagated in E. coli cells that contain additional plasmids with compatible origins.
   5734..5760    -  misc_feature   bom (fragment): basis of mobility region from pBR322
   5817..5914    +  promoter       cat promoter: promoter of the E. coli cat gene encoding chloramphenicol acetyltransferase
   5915..6571    +  CDS            cat: CAT_ECOLX - Experimental evidence at protein level: Swiss-Prot protein existence level 1. This enzyme is an effector of chloramphenicol resistance in bacteria. From Escherichia coli. This protein is used as a marker in many commonly used cloning vectors, such as pACYC184.
   6595..6689    +  terminator     lambda t0 terminator: transcription terminator from phage lambda
   6702..6735    +  protein_bind   loxP: Cre-mediated recombination occurs in the 8-bp core sequence (GCATACAT). Cre recombinase
   6773..6877    +  promoter       AmpR promoter: bla
   6878..7738    +  CDS            AmpR: β-lactamase; bla; confers resistance to ampicillin, carbenicillin, and related antibiotics
   7838..7862    +  protein_bind   attB1: mutant version of attB; recombination site for the Gateway® BP reaction BP Clonase™
   7886..7929    -  terminator     bacterial terminator: putative bacterial transcription terminator
