[The description below was written by a language model from this plasmid's Addgene catalogue record and pLannotate feature annotations shown in this document.]
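Description:
BBa_J72110-BBa_J72103 is a 7.9 kb bacterial phagemid for synthetic biology, designed so that a plasmid can be packaged into bacteriophage P1 particles and transferred between cells. The backbone (BBa_J72110) replicates in E. coli from a p15A origin. That origin is usually described as medium copy, although the catalogue lists the plasmid as high copy. It carries two resistance markers, a chloramphenicol acetyltransferase gene with its own promoter and lambda t0 terminator, and a β-lactamase gene; ampicillin is the listed selection. A single loxP site lies between the two markers, and annotated attB1 and attB2 sites sit near the backbone boundaries. The short RSF ori and bom hits are fragments adjacent to the p15A region and probably reflect sequence similarity rather than separate functional elements.

The 4.7 kb insert (BBa_J72103) combines an arabinose-inducible module with P1-derived sequences. AraC is encoded divergently from the araBAD promoter, which is followed by the rrnB T1 and T7Te terminators. The catalogue places coi directly after pBad. Coi is not annotated in the feature table, though there is an unannotated gap between the promoter and the terminators where it could lie. Downstream are cin (annotated by homology as a fragment of the related Mu Gin invertase), repL, which initiates replication from the P1 lytic replicon, and pacA, which in P1 contains the pac packaging site and encodes a subunit of the pacase.

Together these parts are expected to provide lytic-type replication and a packaging signal, so that P1 functions can load the phagemid into transducing particles. Arabinose-induced coi, known in P1 as an inhibitor of the C1 repressor, would presumably trigger the lytic cycle of a resident prophage. The depositor notes several point differences from the reference sequence that do not affect function.
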