Addgene plasmid #40780: BBa_J72110-BBa_J72103
Depositing lab: Christopher Anderson. Depositing organization: University of California, Berkeley. Publication: Scalable plasmid transfer using engineered P1-based phagemids. Kittleson JT, DeLoache W, Cheng HY, Anderson JC. ACS Synth Biol. 2012 Dec 21;1(12):583-9. doi: 10.1021/sb300054p. Epub 2012 Aug 30. PubMed 23656280.
Backbone
  Vector backbone: p15a, AmpR, CamR
  Vector type: Bacterial Expression, Synthetic Biology ; Phagemid
Growth in bacteria
  Bacterial resistance: Ampicillin, 100 μg/mL
  Growth temperature: 37°C
  Growth strain: DH10B
  Copy number: High Copy
Gene/Insert
  Gene/Insert name: AraC-pBad + coi + cin + repL + pacA
  Insert size (bp): 4722
Terms and licenses: Academic/Nonprofit Terms; Industry Terms: Not Available to Industry
Depositor comments: For detailed composition information, look up the backbone (BBa_J72110) and insert (BBa_J72103) on the Registry of Standard Biological Parts (partsregistry.org) T459C and T301C in AraC, C4096T, deletion T4313, C4425T, G insert at 4912, do not effect function.
How to cite: BBa_J72110-BBa_J72103 was a gift from Christopher Anderson (Addgene plasmid # 40780 ; http://n2t.net/addgene:40780 ; RRID:Addgene_40780)
