>Addgene plasmid #40780 | BBa_J72110-BBa_J72103 | addgene partial sequence | sequence record 54348 | AMP-F 5'-AAGCCCTCCCGTATCGTAGT-3'
CGCTGAGATAGGTGCCTCACTGATTAAGCATTGGTAACTGTCAGACCAAGTTTACTCATATATACTTTAG
ATTGATTTAAAACTTCATTTTTAATTTAAAAGGATCTAGGTGAAGATCCTTGAATTGCCATTATCAACAA
GTTTGTACAAAAAAGCAGGCTCCGAATTGGTATCACGAGGCAGAATTTCAGATAAAAAAAATCCTTAGCT
TTCGCTAAGGATGATTTCTGGAATTCATGAGATCTCTATGCTACTCCATCGAGCCGTCAATTGTCTGATT
CGTTACCAATTATGACAACTTGACGGCTACATCATTCACTTTTTCTTCACAACCGGCACGGAACTCGCTC
GGGCTGGCCCCGGTGCATTTTTTAAATACCCGCGAGAAATAGAGTTGATCGTCAAAACCAACATTGCGAC
CGACGGTGGCGATAGGCATCCGGGTGGTGCTCAAAAGCAGCTTCGCCTGGCTGATACGTTGGTCCTCGCG
CCAGCTTAAGACGCTAATCCCTAACTGCTGGCGGAAAAGACGTGACAGACGCGACGGCGACAAGCAAACA
TGCTGTGCGACGCTGGCGATATCAAAATTGCTGTCTGCCAGGTGATCGCTGATGTACTGACAAGCCTCGC
GTACCCGATTATCCATCGGTGGATGGAGCGACTCGTTAATCGCTTCCATGCGCCGCAGCAACAATTGCTC
AAGCAGATTTATCGCCAGCAGCTCCGAATAGCGCCCTTCCCCTTGCCCGGCGTTAATGATTTGCCCAAAC
AGGTCGCTGAAATGCGGCTGGTGCGCTTCATCCGGGCGAAAGAACCCCGTATTGGCAAATATTGACGGCC
AGTTAAGCCATTCATGCCAGTAGGCGCGCGGACGAA
