>Addgene plasmid #40780 | BBa_J72110-BBa_J72103 | addgene partial sequence | sequence record 55200 | p15A-F 5'-gattacgcgcagaccaaaac-3'
TTATTAATCAGATAAAATATTTCTAGAGGCCTCCCCTGATTCTGTGGATAACCGGGATCTGTAAGGATCA
ACCACTTTGTACAAGAAAGCTGGGTCGAATTGATTACCGCCTTTGAGTGAGCTGATACCGCTCGCCGCAG
CCGAACGACCGAGCGCAGCGAGTCAGTGAGCGAGGAAGCCTGCACGTCGAGTTAGGATCCGAACGGTTTA
TTACGTACATCAGGTAAAACTGACCGATAAGCCGCTTTCTTTTGGGTATAGTGTCGTGGACAGTCATTCA
TCTTTCTGCCCCTCCAAAAGTAAAAACCCGCCGAAGCGGGTTTTTACGTAAAACAGGTGAAACTGACCGA
TAAGCCGCTTTCTTTTGGGTATAGTGTCGTGGACAGTCATTCATCTTTCTGCCCCTCCAAAAGCAAAAAC
CCGCCGAAGCGGGTTTTTACGTAAACCAGGTGAAACTGACCGATAAGCCGCTTTCTTTTGGGTATAGCGT
CGTGGACAGTCATTCATCTTTCTGCCCCTCCAAAAGCAAAAACCCGCCGAAGCGGGTTTTTACGTAAATC
AGGTGAAACTGACCGATAAGCCGGGTTCTGTCGTGGACAGTCATTCATCTAGGCCAGCAATCGCCAGATC
CTTAATCATCATCCCCGTACAGTTTGCGGGTAACTTCTTCGTCTTCCTCCTCGTCTTCGTCCAGATCCTG
TTCAAGCCATGCTTCGTTTGATATGCCTTCCGCATCGACATCACCATAACCACCTGTATCGACGATATCG
GCAATTTCTTCTCTACGATGCTCAATCCACAATGCGGCATCAGCGCGGCGGCTGGCGGCCCGTTCTCGCG
TGATTTTATCCAGATCCTCAAGTGATGGAGCGCCAGATGCTGTTTGGTTT
